>Addgene plasmid #61522 | Tom20-mChF-AIP(TE) | depositor partial sequence | sequence record 100260 | Author's partial sequence
CGCTAGCGCTACCGGTGAATTCGCCACCATGGTGGGTCGGAACAGCGCCATCGCCGCGGGCGTGTGCGGT
GCCCTCTTCATAGGGTACTGCATCTACTTTGACCGCAAAAGACGAAGTGACCCCAACTTCGGATCCGGAG
CAAGTGGAATGGTGAGCAAGGGCGAGGAGGATAACATGGCCATCATCAAGGAGTTCATGCGCTTCAAGGT
GCACATGGAGGGCTCCGTGAACGGCCACGAGTTCGAGATCGAGGGCGAGGGCGAGGGCCGCCCCTACGAG
GGCACCCAGACCGCCAAGCTGAAGGTGACCAAGGGTGGCCCCCTGCCCTTCGCCTGGGACATCCTGTCCC
CTCAGTTCATGTACGGCTCCAAGGCCTACGTGAAGCACCCCGCCGACATCCCCGACTACTTGAAGCTGTC
CTTCCCCGAGGGCTTCAAGTGGGAGCGCGTGATGAACTTCGAGGACGGCGGCGTGGTGACCGTGACCCAG
GACTCCTCCCTGCAGGACGGCGAGTTCATCTACAAGGTGAAGCTGCGCGGCACCAACTTCCCCTCCGACG
GCCCCGTAATGCAGAAGAAGACCATGGGCTGGGAGGCCTCCTCCGAGCGGATGTACCCCGAGGACGGCGC
CCTGAAGGGCGAGATCAAGCAGAGGCTGAAGCTGAAGGACGGCGGCCACTACGACGCTGAGGTCAAGACC
ACCTACAAGGCCAAGAAGCCCGTGCAGCTGCCCGGCGCCTACAACGTCAACATCAAGTTGGACATCACCT
CCCACAACGAGGACTACACCATCGTGGAACAGTACGAACGCGCCGAGGGCCGCCACTCCACCGGCGGCAT
GGACGAACTGTACAAGAGTGCTGGTGGTGGAGTGCAGGTGGAAACCATCTCCCCAGGAGACGGGCGCACC
TTCCCCAAGCGCGGCCAGACCTGCGTGGTGCACTACACCGGGATGCTTGAAGATGGAAAGAAATTTGATT
CCTCCCGGGACAGAAACAAGCCCTTTAAGTTTATGCTAGGCAAGCAGGAGGTGATCCGAGGCTGGGAAGA
AGGGGTTGCCCAGATGAGTGTGGGTCAGAGAGCCAAACTGACTATATCTCCAGATTATGCCTATGGTGCC
ACTGGGCACCCAGGCATCATCCCACCACATGCCACTCTCGTCTTCGATGTGGAGCTTCTAAAACTGGAAA
GTGCTGGTGGTAGTGCTGGTGGTAGTGCTGGTGGTAGTGCTGGTGGTAGTGCTGGTGGTCCTCGAGCTCA
AGCTTCGAATTCAGGATCAGGAGAGGGATCAACCAAGATGAGAAGAGTGGCTGAACTGGTGGACCTTGGA
ACCGGAGGATCAGAGCTCTGACTGCAGGGATCC
