>Addgene plasmid #61522 | Tom20-mChF-AIP(TE) | addgene partial sequence | sequence record 101131 | CMV-F 5'-CGCAAATGGGCGGTAGGCGTG-3'
GTCAGATCCGCTAGCGCTACCGGTGAATTCGCCACCATGGTGGGTCGGAACAGCGCCATCGCCGCGGGCG
TGTGCGGTGCCCTCTTCATAGGGTACTGCATCTACTTTGACCGCAAAAGACGAAGTGACCCCAACTTCGG
ATCCGGAGCAAGTGGAATGGTGAGCAAGGGCGAGGAGGATAACATGGCCATCATCAAGGAGTTCATGCGC
TTCAAGGTGCACATGGAGGGCTCCGTGAACGGCCACGAGTTCGAGATCGAGGGCGAGGGCGAGGGCCGCC
CCTACGAGGGCACCCAGACCGCCAAGCTGAAGGTGACCAAGGGTGGCCCCCTGCCCTTCGCCTGGGACAT
CCTGTCCCCTCAGTTCATGTACGGCTCCAAGGCCTACGTGAAGCACCCCGCCGACATCCCCGACTACTTG
AAGCTGTCCTTCCCCGAGGGCTTCAAGTGGGAGCGCGTGATGAACTTCGAGGACGGCGGCGTGGTGACCG
TGACCCAGGACTCCTCCCTGCAGGACGGCGAGTTCATCTACAAGGTGAAGCTGCGCGGCACCAACTTCCC
CTCCGACGGCCCCGTAATGCAGAAGAAGACCATGGGCTGGGAGGCCTCCTCCGAGCGGATGTACCCCGAG
GACGGCGCCCTGAAGGGCGAGATCAAGCAGAGGCTGAAGCTGAAGGACGGCGGCCACTACGACGCTGAGG
TCAAGACCACCTACAAGGCCAAGAAGCCCGTGCAGCTGCCCGGCGCCTACAACGTCAACATCAAGTTGGA
CATCACCTCCCACAACGAGGACTACACCATCGTGGAACAGTACGAACGCGCCGA
