>Addgene plasmid #61522 | Tom20-mChF-AIP(TE) | addgene partial sequence | sequence record 101132 | SV40pA-R 5'-GAAATTTGTGATGCTATTGC-3'
CGAGATCAAGCAGAGGCTGAAGCTGAAGGACGGCGGCCACTACGACGCTGAGGTCAAGACCACCTACAAG
GCCAAGAAGCCCGTGCAGCTGCCCGGCGCCTACAACGTCAACATCAAGTTGGACATCACCTCCCACAACG
AGGACTACACCATCGTGGAACAGTACGAACGCGCCGAGGGCCGCCACTCCACCGGCGGCATGGACGAACT
GTACAAGAGTGCTGGTGGTGGAGTGCAGGTGGAAACCATCTCCCCAGGAGACGGGCGCACCTTCCCCAAG
CGCGGCCAGACCTGCGTGGTGCACTACACCGGGATGCTTGAAGATGGAAAGAAATTTGATTCCTCCCGGG
ACAGAAACAAGCCCTTTAAGTTTATGCTAGGCAAGCAGGAGGTGATCCGAGGCTGGGAAGAAGGGGTTGC
CCAGATGAGTGTGGGTCAGAGAGCCAAACTGACTATATCTCCAGATTATGCCTATGGTGCCACTGGGCAC
CCAGGCATCATCCCACCACATGCCACTCTCGTCTTCGATGTGGAGCTTCTAAAACTGGAAAGTGCTGGTG
GTAGTGCTGGTGGTAGTGCTGGTGGTAGTGCTGGTGGTAGTGCTGGTGGTCCTCGAGCTCAAGCTTCGAA
TTCAGGATCAGGAGAGGGATCAACCAAGATGAGAAGAGTGGCTGAACTGGTGGACCTTGGAACCGGAGGA
TCAGAGCTCTGACTGCAGGGATCCACCGGATCTAGATAACTGATCATAATCAGCCATACCACATTTGTAG
AGGTTTTACTTGCTTTAAAAAACCTCCCACACCTCCCCCTGAACCTGAAACATAAAATGAATGCAA
