>Addgene plasmid #61522 | Tom20-mChF-AIP(TE) | addgene partial sequence | sequence record 101133 | mCherry-F 5'-ccccgtaatgcagaagaaga-3'
GAGGACGGCGCCCTGAAGGGCGAGATCAAGCAGAGGCTGAAGCTGAAGGACGGCGGCCACTACGACGCTG
AGGTCAAGACCACCTACAAGGCCAAGAAGCCCGTGCAGCTGCCCGGCGCCTACAACGTCAACATCAAGTT
GGACATCACCTCCCACAACGAGGACTACACCATCGTGGAACAGTACGAACGCGCCGAGGGCCGCCACTCC
ACCGGCGGCATGGACGAACTGTACAAGAGTGCTGGTGGTGGAGTGCAGGTGGAAACCATCTCCCCAGGAG
ACGGGCGCACCTTCCCCAAGCGCGGCCAGACCTGCGTGGTGCACTACACCGGGATGCTTGAAGATGGAAA
GAAATTTGATTCCTCCCGGGACAGAAACAAGCCCTTTAAGTTTATGCTAGGCAAGCAGGAGGTGATCCGA
GGCTGGGAAGAAGGGGTTGCCCAGATGAGTGTGGGTCAGAGAGCCAAACTGACTATATCTCCAGATTATG
CCTATGGTGCCACTGGGCACCCAGGCATCATCCCACCACATGCCACTCTCGTCTTCGATGTGGAGCTTCT
AAAACTGGAAAGTGCTGGTGGTAGTGCTGGTGGTAGTGCTGGTGGTAGTGCTGGTGGTAGTGCTGGTGGT
CCTCGAGCTCAAGCTTCGAATTCAGGATCAGGAGAGGGATCAACCAAGATGAGAAGAGTGGCTGAACTGG
TGGACCTTGGAACCGGAGGATCAGAGCTCTGACTGCAGGGATCCACCGGATCTAGATAACTGATCATAAT
CAGCCATACCACATTTGTAGAGGTTTTACTTGC
