[The description below was written by a language model from this plasmid's Addgene catalogue record.]
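Description:
Tom20-mChF-AIP(TE) is a mammalian expression plasmid built on a C1-type backbone. It is propagated in E. coli under kanamycin selection and carries a neomycin resistance marker, so transfected mammalian cells can be selected with G418. The record does not list the origins of replication or give a feature table, so the description here rests on the catalogue fields alone. Transcription of the insert is driven by the CMV promoter, and the use of an SV40 poly A reverse sequencing primer indicates that an SV40 polyadenylation signal lies downstream of the open reading frame.

The payload is a single multi-part fusion protein centred on human FK506 binding protein 1A (FKBP1A, also known as FKBP12). On the N-terminal side of FKBP are Tom20 and mCherry. Tom20 is an outer mitochondrial membrane protein commonly used as a mitochondrial anchoring sequence, and mCherry is a red fluorescent reporter for visualising the fusion. At the C terminus, in frame with FKBP, is AIP carrying a threonine-to-glutamate substitution (T429E, the "TE" mutation), which the depositor notes arises from three adjacent nucleotide changes relative to the parental Tom20-mChF-AIP construct. The record does not spell out what AIP stands for or the functional effect of the mutation. The associated publication concerns genetically encoded sensors and actuators for compartmentalized AMPK signalling, which suggests that AIP is an AMPK-directed peptide and that this plasmid serves as a mutant variant for comparison with the parental version at mitochondria. FKBP is widely used as a chemically inducible dimerization module, though its specific role in this construct is not stated.
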