Addgene plasmid #61522: Tom20-mChF-AIP(TE)
Purpose: Expression of human FK506 binding protein 1A (FKBP1A) tagged with mCherry, Tom20, and AIP with TE mutation
Depositing lab: Takanari Inoue. Depositing organization: Johns Hopkins University and School of Medicine. Publication: Compartmentalized AMPK signaling illuminated by genetically encoded molecular sensors and actuators. Miyamoto T, Rho E, Sample V, Akano H, Magari M, Ueno T, Gorshkov K, Chen M, Tokumitsu H, Zhang J, Inoue T. Cell Rep. 2015 Apr 28;11(4):657-70. doi: 10.1016/j.celrep.2015.03.057. Epub 2015 Apr 16. PubMed 25892241.
Backbone
  Vector backbone: C1
  Vector type: Mammalian Expression
  Selectable markers: Neomycin (select with G418)
Growth in bacteria
  Bacterial resistance: Kanamycin, 50 μg/mL
  Growth temperature: 37°C
  Growth strain: DH5alpha
  Copy number: Unknown
Gene/Insert
  Gene/Insert name: FK506 binding protein 1A
  Species: H. sapiens (human)
  Entrez Gene: FKBP1A (a.k.a. FKBP-12, FKBP-1A, FKBP1, FKBP12, PKC12, PKCI2, PPIASE)
  Promoter: CMV
  Tag / fusion protein: mCherry (N terminal on insert); Tom20 (N terminal on insert); AIP with TE mutation (see comments) (C terminal on insert)
  Cloning method: Unknown
  Sequencing primers: 5′ CMV Forward; 3′ SV40 poly A Reverse
Terms and licenses: Academic/Nonprofit Terms; Industry Terms: Not Available to Industry
Depositor comments: T429E in AIP following (in-frame with) FKBP caused by GA mismatch at 1313 bp, AC mismatch at 1314 bp, and AT mismatch at 1315 bp in Author's partial sequence (please refer to Tom20-mChF-AIP for comparison).
How to cite: Tom20-mChF-AIP(TE) was a gift from Takanari Inoue (Addgene plasmid # 61522 ; http://n2t.net/addgene:61522 ; RRID:Addgene_61522)
